Addgene plasmid #59352: pMito-mCherry-FRB
Purpose: (Empty Backbone) Expresses mCherry-tagged MitoTrap in mammalian cells.
Depositing lab: Stephen Royle. Depositing organization: University of Warwick. Publication: Specific removal of TACC3-ch-TOG-clathrin at metaphase deregulates kinetochore fiber tension. Cheeseman LP, Harry EF, McAinsh AD, Prior IA, Royle SJ. J Cell Sci. 2013 May 1;126(Pt 9):2102-13. doi: 10.1242/jcs.124834. Epub 2013 Mar 26. PubMed 23532825.
Backbone
  Vector backbone: pMito
  Backbone size (bp): 5132
  Modifications to backbone: Insertion of mCherry (C-terminal of MCS).
  Vector type: Mammalian Expression
  Promoter: CMV
  Selectable markers: Neomycin (select with G418)
  Tag / fusion protein: mCherry (C terminal on backbone); FRB (C terminal on backbone)
Growth in bacteria
  Bacterial resistance: Kanamycin, 50 μg/mL
  Growth temperature: 37°C
  Growth strain: DH5alpha
  Copy number: Unknown
Gene/Insert
  Cloning method: Restriction Enzyme
Resource information
  A portion of this plasmid was derived from a plasmid made by: Generated by modification of pMito-YFP-FRB plasmid - Gift from Scotte Robinson Plasmid 46942
Terms and licenses: Academic/Nonprofit Terms; Industry Terms: Not Available to Industry
How to cite: pMito-mCherry-FRB was a gift from Stephen Royle (Addgene plasmid # 59352 ; http://n2t.net/addgene:59352 ; RRID:Addgene_59352)
