[The description below was written by a language model from this plasmid's Addgene catalogue record and pLannotate feature annotations shown in this document.]
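Description:
pMito-mCherry-FRB is a mammalian expression plasmid of about 5.1 kb, built on the pMito backbone and derived from an earlier pMito-YFP-FRB construct by replacing the fluorescent protein with mCherry. It replicates in E. coli from a high-copy ColE1/pUC-type origin and also carries an f1 phage origin. A single NeoR/KanR (Tn5 aminoglycoside phosphotransferase) gene sits downstream of tandem bacterial (bla-type) and SV40 early promoters and is terminated by the HSV TK polyadenylation signal. This arrangement provides kanamycin selection in bacteria and G418 selection in mammalian cells. The short ble, bGH poly(A) and SV40 large T antigen fragments picked up by automated annotation appear to be backbone remnants rather than functional elements.

The expression cassette is driven by the CMV immediate-early enhancer and promoter and terminated by the SV40 poly(A) signal. After a residual multiple cloning site, it encodes a short N-terminal fragment of yeast TOM70, a mitochondrial outer membrane protein, followed by mCherry and then the FRB domain (the FKBP-rapamycin binding domain of human FRAP/mTOR). The TOM70 segment presumably serves as the mitochondrial anchor, placing red-fluorescent FRB on the mitochondrial surface. The record calls this fusion "MitoTrap". FRB heterodimerises with FKBP in the presence of rapamycin, so an FKBP-tagged protein co-expressed in the same cell can be rapidly pulled onto mitochondria and away from its normal site of action. The associated publication used this approach to remove a spindle protein complex at metaphase. Although the plasmid is catalogued as an empty backbone, it already expresses the complete trap, and mCherry allows its mitochondrial localisation to be checked by microscopy.
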