Features (pLannotate 1.2.2; 16 found; start..end, strand, type, name):
     61..364     +  enhancer       CMV enhancer: human cytomegalovirus immediate early enhancer
    365..568     +  promoter       CMV promoter: human cytomegalovirus (CMV) immediate early promoter
    591..634     +  misc_feature   MCS (fragment): multiple cloning site
    641..718     +  CDS            TOM70 (fragment): TOM70_YEAST - Also known as MAS70, OMP1. Experimental evidence at protein level: Swiss-Prot protein existence level 1. Component of the TOM (translocase of outer membrane) receptor complex responsible for the recognition and translocation of cytosolically synthesized mitochondrial preproteins. Together with TOM20 and TOM22 functions as the transit peptide receptor at the surface of the mitochondrion outer membrane and facilitates the movement of preproteins into the TOM40 translocation pore. From Saccharomyces cerevisiae (strain ATCC 204508 / S288c) (Baker's yeast).
    761..1465    +  CDS            mCherry: mCherry is a basic (constitutively fluorescent) red fluorescent protein published in 2004, derived from Discosoma sp.. It is reported to be a very rapidly-maturing monomer with low acid sensitivity.
   1514..1792    +  CDS            FRB (sequence partly withheld): FKBP-rapamycin binding domain of human FRAP
   1812..1895    +  CDS            large T antigen (fragment): large T antigen from SV40 (simian virus 40)
   1918..2039    +  polyA_signal   SV40 poly(A) signal: SV40 polyadenylation signal
   2073..2501    -  rep_origin     f1 ori (sequence partly withheld): f1 bacteriophage origin of replication; arrow indicates direction of (+) strand synthesis
   2528..2632    +  promoter       AmpR promoter: bla
   2634..2991    +  promoter       SV40 promoter: SV40 enhancer and early promoter
   3026..3820    +  CDS            NeoR/KanR: aminoglycoside phosphotransferase from Tn5; aph(3')-II (or nptII); confers resistance to neomycin, kanamycin, and G418 (Geneticin®)
   3841..3993    +  CDS            ble (fragment): BLE_KLEPN - Experimental evidence at protein level: Swiss-Prot protein existence level 1. Binding protein with a strong affinity to the bleomycin family of antibiotics. Binds to CL990; an antimitotic-antibiotic compound. From Klebsiella pneumoniae.
   4052..4099    +  polyA_signal   HSV TK poly(A) signal: herpes simplex virus thymidine kinase polyadenylation signal (Cole and Stacy, 1985)
   4190..4206    -  polyA_signal   bGH poly(A) signal (fragment): bovine growth hormone polyadenylation signal
   4428..5016    +  rep_origin     ori: high-copy-number ColE1/pMB1/pBR322/pUC origin of replication
>Addgene plasmid #59352 | pMito-mCherry-FRB | depositor full sequence | sequence record 92050 | pMito-mCherry-FRB sequence 5130 bps
TAGTTATTAATAGTAATCAATTACGGGGTCATTAGTTCATAGCCCATATATGGAGTTCCGCGTTACATAA
CTTACGGTAAATGGCCCGCCTGGCTGACCGCCCAACGACCCCCGCCCATTGACGTCAATAATGACGTATG
TTCCCATAGTAACGCCAATAGGGACTTTCCATTGACGTCAATGGGTGGAGTATTTACGGTAAACTGCCCA
CTTGGCAGTACATCAAGTGTATCATATGCCAAGTACGCCCCCTATTGACGTCAATGACGGTAAATGGCCC
GCCTGGCATTATGCCCAGTACATGACCTTATGGGACTTTCCTACTTGGCAGTACATCTACGTATTAGTCA
TCGCTATTACCATGGTGATGCGGTTTTGGCAGTACATCAATGGGCGTGGATAGCGGTTTGACTCACGGGG
ATTTCCAAGTCTCCACCCCATTGACGTCAATGGGAGTTTGTTTTGGCACCAAAATCAACGGGACTTTCCA
AAATGTCGTAACAACTCCGCCCCATTGACGCAAATGGGCGGTAGGCGTGTACGGTGGGAGGTCTATATAA
GCAGAGCTGGTTTAGTGAACCGTCAGATCCGCTAGCGCTACCGGACTCAGATCTCGAGCTCAAGCTTCGA
ATTCGCCACCATGAAGAGCTTCATTACAAGGAACAAGACAGCCATTTTGGCAACCGTTGCTGCTACAGGT
ACTGCCATCGGTGCCTACTATTATTACAACCAATTGCAACAGGATCCACCGGTCGCCACCATGGTGAGCA
AGGGCGAGGAGGATAACATGGCCATCATCAAGGAGTTCATGCGCTTCAAGGTGCACATGGAGGGCTCCGT
GAACGGCCACGAGTTCGAGATCGAGGGCGAGGGCGAGGGCCGCCCCTACGAGGGCACCCAGACCGCCAAG
CTGAAGGTGACCAAGGGTGGCCCCCTGCCCTTCGCCTGGGACATCCTGTCCCCTCAGTTCATGTACGGCT
CCAAGGCCTACGTGAAGCACCCCGCCGACATCCCCGACTACTTGAAGCTGTCCTTCCCCGAGGGCTTCAA
GTGGGAGCGCGTGATGAACTTCGAGGACGGCGGCGTGGTGACCGTGACCCAGGACTCCTCCCTGCAGGAC
GGCGAGTTCATCTACAAGGTGAAGCTGCGCGGCACCAACTTCCCCTCCGACGGCCCCGTAATGCAGAAGA
AGACCATGGGCTGGGAGGCCTCCTCCGAGCGGATGTACCCCGAGGACGGCGCCCTGAAGGGCGAGATCAA
GCAGAGGCTGAAGCTGAAGGACGGCGGCCACTACGACGCTGAGGTCAAGACCACCTACAAGGCCAAGAAG
CCCGTGCAGCTGCCCGGCGCCTACAACGTCAACATCAAGTTGGACATCACCTCCCACAACGAGGACTACA
CCATCGTGGAACAGTACGAACGCGCCGAGGGCCGCCACTCCACCGGCGGCATGGACGAGCTGTACACTTA
CCCCTACGACGTGCCCGACTACGCAGGCTCCGCACGAGTGGCCATCCTCTGGCAT
[270 nt withheld, positions 1526-1795]
GCCGGCTGATAATCTAGATCATAATCAGCCATACCACATTTGTAGAGGTTTTACTTGCTTTAAAAAACCT
CCCACACCTCCCCCTGAACCTGAAACATAAAATGAATGCAATTGTTGTTGTTAACTTGTTTATTGCAGCT
TATAATGGTTACAAATAAAGCAATAGCATCACAAATTTCACAAATAAAGCATTTTTTTCACTGCATTCTA
GTTGTGGTTTGTCCAAACTCATCAATGTATCTTAAGGCGTAAATTGTAAGCGTTAATATTTTGTTAAAAT
TCGCGTTAAATTTTTGTTAAATCAGCTCATTTTTTAACCAATAGGCCGAAATCGGCAAAATCCCTTATAA
ATCAAAAGAATAGACCGAGATAGGGT
[37 nt withheld, positions 2172-2208]
AAAGAACGTGGACTCCAACGTCAAAGG
[49 nt withheld, positions 2236-2284]
T
[91 nt withheld, positions 2286-2376]
G
[124 nt withheld, positions 2378-2501]
CAGGTGGCACTTTTCGGGGAAATGTGCGCGGAACCCCTATTTGTTTATTTTTCTAAATACATTCAAATAT
GTATCCGCTCATGAGACAATAACCCTGATAAATGCTTCAATAATATTGAAAAAGGAAGAGTCCTGAGGCG
GAAAGAACCAGCTGTGGAATGTGTGTCAGTTAGGGTGTGGAAAGTCCCCAGGCTCCCCAGCAGGCAGAAG
TATGCAAAGCATGCATCTCAATTAGTCAGCAACCAGGTGTGGAAAGTCCCCAGGCTCCCCAGCAGGCAGA
AGTATGCAAAGCATGCATCTCAATTAGTCAGCAACCATAGTCCCGCCCCTAACTCCGCCCATCCCGCCCC
TAACTCCGCCCAGTTCCGCCCATTCTCCGCCCCATGGCTGACTAATTTTTTTTATTTATGCAGAGGCCGA
GGCCGCCTCGGCCTCTGAGCTATTCCAGAAGTAGTGAGGAGGCTTTTTTGGAGGCCTAGGCTTTTGCAAA
GATCGATCAAGAGACAGGATGAGGATCGTTTCGCATGATTGAACAAGATGGATTGCACGCAGGTTCTCCG
GCCGCTTGGGTGGAGAGGCTATTCGGCTATGACTGGGCACAACAGACAATCGGCTGCTCTGATGCCGCCG
TGTTCCGGCTGTCAGCGCAGGGGCGCCCGGTTCTTTTTGTCAAGACCGACCTGTCCGGTGCCCTGAATGA
ACTGCAAGACGAGGCAGCGCGGCTATCGTGGCTGGCCACGACGGGCGTTCCTTGCGCAGCTGTGCTCGAC
GTTGTCACTGAAGCGGGAAGGGACTGGCTGCTATTGGGCGAAGTGCCGGGGCAGGATCTCCTGTCATCTC
ACCTTGCTCCTGCCGAGAAAGTATCCATCATGGCTGATGCAATGCGGCGGCTGCATACGCTTGATCCGGC
TACCTGCCCATTCGACCACCAAGCGAAACATCGCATCGAGCGAGCACGTACTCGGATGGAAGCCGGTCTT
GTCGATCAGGATGATCTGGACGAAGAGCATCAGGGGCTCGCGCCAGCCGAACTGTTCGCCAGGCTCAAGG
CGAGCATGCCCGACGGCGAGGATCTCGTCGTGACCCATGGCGATGCCTGCTTGCCGAATATCATGGTGGA
AAATGGCCGCTTTTCTGGATTCATCGACTGTGGCCGGCTGGGTGTGGCGGACCGCTATCAGGACATAGCG
TTGGCTACCCGTGATATTGCTGAAGAGCTTGGCGGCGAATGGGCTGACCGCTTCCTCGTGCTTTACGGTA
TCGCCGCTCCCGATTCGCAGCGCATCGCCTTCTATCGCCTTCTTGACGAGTTCTTCTGAGCGGGACTCTG
GGGTTCGAAATGACCGACCAAGCGACGCCCAACCTGCCATCACGAGATTTCGATTCCACCGCCGCCTTCT
ATGAAAGGTTGGGCTTCGGAATCGTTTTCCGGGACGCCGGCTGGATGATCCTCCAGCGCGGGGATCTCAT
GCTGGAGTTCTTCGCCCACCCTAGGGGGAGGCTAACTGAAACACGGAAGGAGACAATACCGGAAGGAACC
CGCGCTATGACGGCAATAAAAAGACAGAATAAAACGCACGGTGTTGGGTCGTTTGTTCATAAACGCGGGG
TTCGGTCCCAGGGCTGGCACTCTGTCGATACCCCACCGAGACCCCATTGGGGCCAATACGCCCGCGTTTC
TTCCTTTTCCCCACCCCACCCCCCAAGTTCGGGTGAAGGCCCAGGGCTCGCAGCCAACGTCGGGGCGGCA
GGCCCTGCCATAGCCTCAGGTTACTCATATATACTTTAGATTGATTTAAAACTTCATTTTTAATTTAAAA
GGATCTAGGTGAAGATCCTTTTTGATAATCTCATGACCAAAATCCCTTAACGTGAGTTTTCGTTCCACTG
AGCGTCAGACCCCGTAGAAAAGATCAAAGGATCTTCTTGAGATCCTTTTTTTCTGCGCGTAATCTGCTGC
TTGCAAACAAAAAAACCACCGCTACCAGCGGTGGTTTGTTTGCCGGATCAAGAGCTACCAACTCTTTTTC
CGAAGGTAACTGGCTTCAGCAGAGCGCAGATACCAAATACTGTCCTTCTAGTGTAGCCGTAGTTAGGCCA
CCACTTCAAGAACTCTGTAGCACCGCCTACATACCTCGCTCTGCTAATCCTGTTACCAGTGGCTGCTGCC
AGTGGCGATAAGTCGTGTCTTACCGGGTTGGACTCAAGACGATAGTTACCGGATAAGGCGCAGCGGTCGG
GCTGAACGGGGGGTTCGTGCACACAGCCCAGCTTGGAGCGAACGACCTACACCGAACTGAGATACCTACA
GCGTGAGCTATGAGAAAGCGCCACGCTTCCCGAAGGGAGAAAGGCGGACAGGTATCCGGTAAGCGGCAGG
GTCGGAACAGGAGAGCGCACGAGGGAGCTTCCAGGGGGAAACGCCTGGTATCTTTATAGTCCTGTCGGGT
TTCGCCACCTCTGACTTGAGCGTCGATTTTTGTGATGCTCGTCAGGGGGGCGGAGCCTATGGAAAAACGC
CAGCAACGCGGCCTTTTTACGGTTCCTGGCCTTTTGCTGGCCTTTTGCTCACATGTTCTTTCCTGCGTTA
TCCCCTGATTCTGTGGATAACCGTATTACCGCCATGCAT
