>Addgene plasmid #59352 | pMito-mCherry-FRB | addgene partial sequence | sequence record 97403 | CMV-F 5'-CGCAAATGGGCGGTAGGCGTG-3'
GTGAACCGTCAGATCCGCTAGCGCTACCGGACTCAGATCTCGAGCTCAAGCTTCGAATTCGCCACCATGA
AGAGCTTCATTACAAGGAACAAGACAGCCATTTTGGCAACCGTTGCTGCTACAGGTACTGCCATCGGTGC
CTACTATTATTACAACCAATTGCAACAGGATCCACCGGTCGCCACCATGGTGAGCAAGGGCGAGGAGGAT
AACATGGCCATCATCAAGGAGTTCATGCGCTTCAAGGTGCACATGGAGGGCTCCGTGAACGGCCACGAGT
TCGAGATCGAGGGCGAGGGCGAGGGCCGCCCCTACGAGGGCACCCAGACCGCCAAGCTGAAGGTGACCAA
GGGTGGCCCCCTGCCCTTCGCCTGGGACATCCTGTCCCCTCAGTTCATGTACGGCTCCAAGGCCTACGTG
AAGCACCCCGCCGACATCCCCGACTACTTGAAGCTGTCCTTCCCCGAGGGCTTCAAGTGGGAGCGCGTGA
TGAACTTCGAGGACGGCGGCGTGGTGACCGTGACCCAGGACTCCTCCCTGCAGGACGGCGAGTTCATCTA
CAAGGTGAAGCTGCGCGGCACCAACTTCCCCTCCGACGGCCCCGTAATGCAGAAGAAGACCATGGGCTGG
GAGGCCTCCTCCGAGCGGATGTACCCCGAGGACGGCGCCCTGAAGGGCGAGATCAAGCAGAGGCTGAAGC
TGAAGGACGGCGGCCACTACGACGCTGAGGTCAAGACCACCTACAAGGCCAAGAAGCCCGTGCAGCTGCC
CGGCGCCTACAACGTCAACATCAAGTTGGACATCACCTCCCACAACGAGGACTACACCATCGTGGAACAG
TACGAACGCGCCGAGGGCCGCCACTCCACCGG
