>Addgene plasmid #59352 | pMito-mCherry-FRB | addgene partial sequence | sequence record 97431 | SV40pA-R 5'-GAAATTTGTGATGCTATTGC-3'
AGTTAACAACAACAATTGCATTCATTTTATGTTTCAGGTTCAGGGGGAGGTGTGGGAGGTTTTTTAAAGC
AAGTAAAACCTCTACAAATGTGGTATGGCTGATTATGATCTAGATTATCAGCCGGC
[270 nt withheld, positions 127-396]
ATGCCAGAGGATGGCCACTCGTGCGGAGCCTGCGTAGTCGGGCACGTCGTAGGGGTAAGTGTACAGCTCG
TCCATGCCGCCGGTGGAGTGGCGGCCCTCGGCGCGTTCGTACTGTTCCACGATGGTGTAGTCCTCGTTGT
GGGAGGTGATGTCCAACTTGATGTTGACGTTGTAGGCGCCGGGCAGCTGCACGGGCTTCTTGGCCTTGTA
GGTGGTCTTGACCTCAGCGTCGTAGTGGCCGCCGTCCTTCAGCTTCAGCCTCTGCTTGATCTCGCCCTTC
AGGGCGCCGTCCTCGGGGTACATCCGCTCGGAGGAGGCCTCCCAGCCCATGGTCTTCTTCTGCATTACGG
GGCCGTCGGAGGGGAAGTTGGTGCCGCGCAGCTTCACCTTGTAGATGAACTCGCCGTCCTGCAGGGAGGA
GTCCTGGGTCACGGTCACCACGCCGCCGTCCTCGAAGTTCATCACGCGCTC
